>Addgene plasmid #161475 | pDONR221-SLC13A3_STOP | addgene full sequence | sequence record 338294 | Addgene NGS Result
CAAATAATGATTTTATTTTGACTGATAGTGACCTGTTCGTTGCAACACATTGATGAGCAATGCTTTTTTA
TAATGCCAACTTTGTACAAAAAAGCAGGCTCCACCATGGCCGCCCTGGCAGCAGCAGCCAAGAAGGTCTG
GTCCGCCCGGAGACTGCTGGTGCTGCTGTTTACCCCACTGGCCCTGCTGCCAGTGGTGTTCGCACTGCCA
CCTAAGGAGGGCAGGTGCCTGTTTGTGATCCTGCTGATGGCCGTGTACTGGTGTACCGAGGCCCTGCCAC
TGTCCGTGACAGCCCTGCTGCCTATCGTGCTGTTTCCATTCATGGGCATCCTGCCCTCTAACAAGGTGTG
CCCTCAGTATTTCCTGGACACCAATTTTCTGTTCCTGAGCGGCCTGATCATGGCCTCCGCCATCGAGGAG
TGGAACCTGCACAGGCGCATCGCCCTGAAGATCCTGATGCTGGTGGGAGTGCAGCCTGCAAGGCTGATCC
TGGGCATGATGGTGACCACATCTTTTCTGAGCATGTGGCTGTCTAACACCGCCAGCACAGCCATGATGCT
GCCTATCGCCAATGCCATCCTGAAGTCCCTGTTCGGCCAGAAGGAGGTGCGCAAGGATCCATCCCAGGAG
TCTGAGGAGAACACCGCCGCCGTGCGGAGAAATGGCCTGCACACCGTGCCAACAGAGATGCAGTTTCTGG
CAAGCACCGAGGCAAAGGACCACCCAGGAGAGACAGAGGTGCCACTGGACCTGCCCGCCGATTCTCGGAA
GGAGGATGAGTACAGGCGCAATATCTGGAAGGGCTTCCTGATCAGCATCCCATATAGCGCCTCCATCGGA
GGAACCGCCACACTGACCGGAACAGCACCAAACCTGATCCTGCTGGGCCAGCTGAAGAGCTTCTTTCCTC
AGTGCGACGTGGTGAATTTTGGCTCCTGGTTTATCTTCGCCTTTCCTCTGATGCTGCTGTTCCTGCTGGC
CGGCTGGCTGTGGATCTCTTTTCTGTACGGAGGACTGAGCTTCCGGGGATGGAGAAAGAACAAGAGCGAG
ATCAGGACCAATGCAGAGGATAGGGCAAGAGCCGTGATCAGGGAGGAGTATCAGAACCTGGGCCCTATCA
AGTTCGCCGAGCAGGCCGTGTTCATCCTGTTTTGTATGTTCGCCATCCTGCTGTTTACCCGGGACCCTAA
GTTCATCCCAGGCTGGGCCTCCCTGTTTAATCCAGGCTTCCTGTCTGATGCCGTGACCGGCGTGGCCATC
GTGACAATCCTGTTCTTTTTCCCCTCCCAGAGACCTTCTCTGAAGTGGTGGTTCGACTTTAAGGCCCCAA
ACACCGAGACAGAGCCCCTGCTGACCTGGAAGAAGGCCCAGGAGACAGTGCCATGGAATATCATCCTGCT
GCTGGGAGGAGGATTCGCAATGGCAAAGGGATGCGAGGAGAGCGGACTGTCCGTGTGGATCGGAGGACAG
CTGCACCCACTGGAGAACGTGCCACCCGCCCTGGCCGTGCTGCTGATCACCGTGGTCATCGCCTTTTTCA
CAGAGTTTGCCTCTAATACTGCCACAATCATCATCTTCCTGCCCGTGCTGGCAGAGCTGGCAATCAGGCT
GCGCGTGCACCCTCTGTACCTGATGATCCCAGGCACCGTGGGCTGTAGCTTCGCCTTTATGCTGCCTGTG
AGCACACCTCCAAACTCCATCGCCTTTGCCTCTGGCCACCTGCTGGTGAAGGACATGGTGCGGACCGGCC
TGCTGATGAACCTGATGGGCGTGCTGCTGCTGAGCCTGGCCATGAATACCTGGGCCCAGACAATCTTTCA
GCTGGGCACATTCCCCGACTGGGCCGATATGTATTCCGTGAACGTGACCGCCCTGCCCCCTACACTGGCC
AATGATACCTTCAGAACACTGTAAGACCCAGCTTTCTTGTACAAAGTTGGCATTATAAGAAAGCATTGCT
TATCAATTTGTTGCAACGAACAGGTCACTATCAGTCAAAATAAAATCATTATTTGCCATCCAGCTGATAT
CCCCTATAGTGAGTCGTATTACATGGTCATAGCTGTTTCCTGGCAGCTCTGGCCCGTGTCTCAAAATCTC
TGATGTTACATTGCACAAGATAAAAATATATCATCATGAACAATAAAACTGTCTGCTTACATAAACAGTA
ATACAAGGGGTGTTATGAGCCATATTCAACGGGAAACGTCGAGGCCGCGATTAAATTCCAACATGGATGC
TGATTTATATGGGTATAAATGGGCTCGCGATAATGTCGGGCAATCAGGTGCGACAATCTATCGCTTGTAT
GGGAAGCCCGATGCGCCAGAGTTGTTTCTGAAACATGGCAAAGGTAGCGTTGCCAATGATGTTACAGATG
AGATGGTCAGACTAAACTGGCTGACGGAATTTATGCCTCTTCCGACCATCAAGCATTTTATCCGTACTCC
TGATGATGCATGGTTACTCACCACTGCGATCCCCGGAAAAACAGCATTCCAGGTATTAGAAGAATATCCT
GATTCAGGTGAAAATATTGTTGATGCGCTGGCAGTGTTCCTGCGCCGGTTGCATTCGATTCCTGTTTGTA
ATTGTCCTTTTAACAGCGATCGCGTATTTCGTCTCGCTCAGGCGCAATCACGAATGAATAACGGTTTGGT
TGATGCGAGTGATTTTGATGACGAGCGTAATGGCTGGCCTGTTGAACAAGTCTGGAAAGAAATGCATAAA
CTTTTGCCATTCTCACCGGATTCAGTCGTCACTCATGGTGATTTCTCACTTGATAACCTTATTTTTGACG
AGGGGAAATTAATAGGTTGTATTGATGTTGGACGAGTCGGAATCGCAGACCGATACCAGGATCTTGCCAT
CCTATGGAACTGCCTCGGTGAGTTTTCTCCTTCATTACAGAAACGGCTTTTTCAAAAATATGGTATTGAT
AATCCTGATATGAATAAATTGCAGTTTCATTTGATGCTCGATGAGTTTTTCTAATCAGAATTGGTTAATT
GGTTGTAACACTGGCAGAGCATTACGCTGACTTGACGGGACGGCGCAAGCTCATGACCAAAATCCCTTAA
CGTGAGTTACGCGTCGTTCCACTGAGCGTCAGACCCCGTAGAAAAGATCAAAGGATCTTCTTGAGATCCT
TTTTTTCTGCGCGTAATCTGCTGCTTGCAAACAAAAAAACCACCGCTACCAGCGGTGGTTTGTTTGCCGG
ATCAAGAGCTACCAACTCTTTTTCCGAAGGTAACTGGCTTCAGCAGAGCGCAGATACCAAATACTGTTCT
TCTAGTGTAGCCGTAGTTAGGCCACCACTTCAAGAACTCTGTAGCACCGCCTACATACCTCGCTCTGCTA
ATCCTGTTACCAGTGGCTGCTGCCAGTGGCGATAAGTCGTGTCTTACCGGGTTGGACTCAAGACGATAGT
TACCGGATAAGGCGCAGCGGTCGGGCTGAACGGGGGGTTCGTGCACACAGCCCAGCTTGGAGCGAACGAC
CTACACCGAACTGAGATACCTACAGCGTGAGCTATGAGAAAGCGCCACGCTTCCCGAAGGGAGAAAGGCG
GACAGGTATCCGGTAAGCGGCAGGGTCGGAACAGGAGAGCGCACGAGGGAGCTTCCAGGGGGAAACGCCT
GGTATCTTTATAGTCCTGTCGGGTTTCGCCACCTCTGACTTGAGCGTCGATTTTTGTGATGCTCGTCAGG
GGGGCGGAGCCTATGGAAAAACGCCAGCAACGCGGCCTTTTTACGGTTCCTGGCCTTTTGCTGGCCTTTT
GCTCACATGTTCTTTCCTGCGTTATCCCCTGATTCTGTGGATAACCGTATTACCGCCTTTGAGTGAGCTG
ATACCGCTCGCCGCAGCCGAACGACCGAGCGCAGCGAGTCAGTGAGCGAGGAAGCGGAAGAGCGCCCAAT
ACGCAAACCGCCTCTCCCCGCGCGTTGGCCGATTCATTAATGCAGCTGGCACGACAGGTTTCCCGACTGG
AAAGCGGGCAGTGAGCGCAACGCAATTAATACGCGTACCGCTAGCCAGGAAGAGTTTGTAGAAACGCAAA
AAGGCCATCCGTCAGGATGGCCTTCTGCTTAGTTTGATGCCTGGCAGTTTATGGCGGGCGTCCTGCCCGC
CACCCTCCGGGCCGTTGCTTCACAACGTTCAAATCCGCTCCCGGCGGATTTGTCCTACTCAGGAGAGCGT
TCACCGACAAACAACAGATAAAACGAAAGGCCCAGTCTTCCGACTGAGCCTTTCGTTTTATTTGATGCCT
GGCAGTTCCCTACTCTCGCGTTAACGCTAGCATGGATGTTTTCCCAGTCACGACGTTGTAAAACGACGGC
CAGTCTTAAGCTCGGGCCC
Features (pLannotate 1.2.2; 10 found; start..end, strand, type, name):
      1..100     +  protein_bind   attL1: mutant version of attL; recombination site for the Gateway® LR reaction LR Clonase™
    106..1911    +  CDS            SLC13A3: S13A3_HUMAN - Also known as NADC3, SDCT2. Experimental evidence at protein level: Swiss-Prot protein existence level 1. High-affinity sodium-dicarboxylate cotransporter that accepts a range of substrates with 4-6 carbon atoms, including succinate, alpha-ketoglutarate and N-acetylaspartate (PubMed:30635937). The stoichiometry is probably 3 Na(+) for 1 divalent succinate. From Homo sapiens (Human).
   1916..2015    -  protein_bind   attL2: mutant version of attL; recombination site for the Gateway® LR reaction LR Clonase™
   2033..2051    -  promoter       T7 promoter: promoter for bacteriophage T7 RNA polymerase
   2185..2994    +  CDS            KanR: aminoglycoside phosphotransferase; aph(3')-Ia; confers resistance to kanamycin in bacteria or G418 (Geneticin®) in eukaryotes
   3141..3729    +  rep_origin     ori: high-copy-number ColE1/pMB1/pBR322/pUC origin of replication
   3912..4004    +  CDS            lacI (fragment): lac repressor; lacI; The lac repressor binds to the lac operator to inhibit transcription in E. coli. This inhibition can be relieved by adding lactose or isopropyl-β-D-thiogalactopyranoside (IPTG).
   4059..4086    -  terminator     rrnB T2 terminator: transcription terminator T2 from the E. coli rrnB gene
   4218..4261    +  terminator     rrnB T1 terminator: Escherichia coli rrnB; transcription terminator T1 from the E. coli rrnB gene
   4308..4344    -  CDS            lacZα (fragment): LacZα fragment of β-galactosidase; lacZ fragment
