[The description below was written by a language model from this plasmid's Addgene catalogue record and pLannotate feature annotations shown in this document.]
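Description:
pDONR221-SLC13A3_STOP is a Gateway entry clone built on the pDONR221 backbone, carrying a codon-optimized open reading frame for human SLC13A3 (also known as NADC3 or SDCT2). This gene encodes a high-affinity sodium-dicarboxylate cotransporter that moves four- to six-carbon substrates such as succinate, alpha-ketoglutarate and N-acetylaspartate. The sequenced plasmid is about 4.4 kb. It is maintained in E. coli at high copy through a ColE1/pUC-type origin and selected with kanamycin via an aminoglycoside phosphotransferase (KanR) gene. Although the catalogue lists the vector type as mammalian expression, the feature table shows no eukaryotic promoter or polyadenylation signal around the insert, so the plasmid serves as a donor of the ORF rather than as an expression vector in its own right.

The roughly 1.8 kb SLC13A3 coding sequence sits between attL1 and attL2 sites, which allow directional transfer into any attR-containing destination vector by an LR Clonase reaction. Because this version keeps a STOP codon at the end of the ORF, it suits destination vectors that express the native protein or add an N-terminal tag. C-terminal fusions would not be translated through, and a companion clone without the stop codon exists for that purpose. Other annotated elements belong to the backbone. These are a T7 promoter just outside attL2, oriented toward the insert on the opposite strand, and rrnB T1 and T2 terminators upstream of the cassette that insulate it from read-through transcription. There are also short remnant fragments of lacI and lacZα. The construct belongs to a consortium collection of solute carrier transporter clones intended for subcloning into custom expression vectors.
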