Addgene plasmid #161475: pDONR221-SLC13A3_STOP
Purpose: Gateway entry clone with codon-optimized ORF sequence for subcloning into custom expression vectors. Contains a STOP codon at the end of the codon-optimized ORF sequence.
Depositing lab: RESOLUTE Consortium & Giulio Superti-Furga. Depositing organization: CeMM Research Center for Molecular Medicine. Publication: The RESOLUTE consortium: unlocking SLC transporters for drug discovery. Superti-Furga G, Lackner D, Wiedmer T, Ingles-Prieto A, Barbosa B, Girardi E, Goldmann U, Gurtl B, Klavins K, Klimek C, Lindinger S, Lineiro-Retes E, Muller AC, Onstein S, Redinger G, Reil D, Sedlyarov V, Wolf G, Crawford M, Everley R, ... Steppan CM. Nat Rev Drug Discov. 2020 Jul;19(7):429-430. doi: 10.1038/d41573-020-00056-6. PubMed 32265506.
Backbone
  Vector backbone: pDONR221
  Backbone manufacturer: ThermoFisher Scientific
  Backbone size w/o insert (bp): 2550
  Vector type: Mammalian Expression
Growth in bacteria
  Bacterial resistance: Kanamycin, 50 μg/mL
  Growth temperature: 37°C
  Growth strain: NEB Stable
  Copy number: High Copy
Gene/Insert
  Gene/Insert name: SLC13A3 (alt name: NADC3, SDCT2)
  Species: H. sapiens (human)
  Insert size (bp): 1809
  Entrez Gene: SLC13A3 (a.k.a. NADC3, SDCT2)
  Cloning method: Gateway Cloning
  Sequencing primers: 5′ M13-fwd; 3′ M13-rev
Terms and licenses: Academic/Nonprofit Terms; Industry Terms
Depositor comments: This plasmid contains a STOP codon at the end of the codon-optimized ORF. For the version of this plasmid that does not contain a STOP codon, please see Addgene plasmid 132309 For more information on the full Resolute plasmid collection, please see www.addgene.org/depositor-collections/re-solute/. Please provide your feedback on this plasmid to the RESOLUTE consortium by filling out their RESOLUTE repository feedback form: https://forms.office.com/Pages/ResponsePage.aspx?id=0e05yklzmkS7rjFGQL4N7z4feCLQvEJAmVcOCM_u885UN1JJRko0Ukg4TVQwNTZLOUxPQVJWT1NHUCQlQCN0PWcu
How to cite: pDONR221-SLC13A3_STOP was a gift from RESOLUTE Consortium & Giulio Superti-Furga (Addgene plasmid # 161475 ; http://n2t.net/addgene:161475 ; RRID:Addgene_161475)
