>Addgene plasmid #161475 | pDONR221-SLC13A3_STOP | depositor partial sequence | sequence record 312885 | Codon-optimized ORF of SLC13A3
ATGGCCGCCCTGGCAGCAGCAGCCAAGAAGGTCTGGTCCGCCCGGAGACTGCTGGTGCTGCTGTTTACCC
CACTGGCCCTGCTGCCAGTGGTGTTCGCACTGCCACCTAAGGAGGGCAGGTGCCTGTTTGTGATCCTGCT
GATGGCCGTGTACTGGTGTACCGAGGCCCTGCCACTGTCCGTGACAGCCCTGCTGCCTATCGTGCTGTTT
CCATTCATGGGCATCCTGCCCTCTAACAAGGTGTGCCCTCAGTATTTCCTGGACACCAATTTTCTGTTCC
TGAGCGGCCTGATCATGGCCTCCGCCATCGAGGAGTGGAACCTGCACAGGCGCATCGCCCTGAAGATCCT
GATGCTGGTGGGAGTGCAGCCTGCAAGGCTGATCCTGGGCATGATGGTGACCACATCTTTTCTGAGCATG
TGGCTGTCTAACACCGCCAGCACAGCCATGATGCTGCCTATCGCCAATGCCATCCTGAAGTCCCTGTTCG
GCCAGAAGGAGGTGCGCAAGGATCCATCCCAGGAGTCTGAGGAGAACACCGCCGCCGTGCGGAGAAATGG
CCTGCACACCGTGCCAACAGAGATGCAGTTTCTGGCAAGCACCGAGGCAAAGGACCACCCAGGAGAGACA
GAGGTGCCACTGGACCTGCCCGCCGATTCTCGGAAGGAGGATGAGTACAGGCGCAATATCTGGAAGGGCT
TCCTGATCAGCATCCCATATAGCGCCTCCATCGGAGGAACCGCCACACTGACCGGAACAGCACCAAACCT
GATCCTGCTGGGCCAGCTGAAGAGCTTCTTTCCTCAGTGCGACGTGGTGAATTTTGGCTCCTGGTTTATC
TTCGCCTTTCCTCTGATGCTGCTGTTCCTGCTGGCCGGCTGGCTGTGGATCTCTTTTCTGTACGGAGGAC
TGAGCTTCCGGGGATGGAGAAAGAACAAGAGCGAGATCAGGACCAATGCAGAGGATAGGGCAAGAGCCGT
GATCAGGGAGGAGTATCAGAACCTGGGCCCTATCAAGTTCGCCGAGCAGGCCGTGTTCATCCTGTTTTGT
ATGTTCGCCATCCTGCTGTTTACCCGGGACCCTAAGTTCATCCCAGGCTGGGCCTCCCTGTTTAATCCAG
GCTTCCTGTCTGATGCCGTGACCGGCGTGGCCATCGTGACAATCCTGTTCTTTTTCCCCTCCCAGAGACC
TTCTCTGAAGTGGTGGTTCGACTTTAAGGCCCCAAACACCGAGACAGAGCCCCTGCTGACCTGGAAGAAG
GCCCAGGAGACAGTGCCATGGAATATCATCCTGCTGCTGGGAGGAGGATTCGCAATGGCAAAGGGATGCG
AGGAGAGCGGACTGTCCGTGTGGATCGGAGGACAGCTGCACCCACTGGAGAACGTGCCACCCGCCCTGGC
CGTGCTGCTGATCACCGTGGTCATCGCCTTTTTCACAGAGTTTGCCTCTAATACTGCCACAATCATCATC
TTCCTGCCCGTGCTGGCAGAGCTGGCAATCAGGCTGCGCGTGCACCCTCTGTACCTGATGATCCCAGGCA
CCGTGGGCTGTAGCTTCGCCTTTATGCTGCCTGTGAGCACACCTCCAAACTCCATCGCCTTTGCCTCTGG
CCACCTGCTGGTGAAGGACATGGTGCGGACCGGCCTGCTGATGAACCTGATGGGCGTGCTGCTGCTGAGC
CTGGCCATGAATACCTGGGCCCAGACAATCTTTCAGCTGGGCACATTCCCCGACTGGGCCGATATGTATT
CCGTGAACGTGACCGCCCTGCCCCCTACACTGGCCAATGATACCTTCAGAACACTGTAA
